>Addgene plasmid #177936 | CRISPR-SB | depositor full sequence | sequence record 345274 | CRISPR-SB sequence 9285 bps
GAGGGCCTATTTCCCATGATTCCTTCATATTTGCATATACGATACAAGGCTGTTAGAGAGATAATTGGAA
TTAATTTGACTGTAAACACAAAGATATTAGTACAAAATACGTGACGTAGAAAGTAATAATTTCTTGGGTA
GTTTGCAGTTTTAAAATTATGTTTTAAAATGGACTATCATATGCTTACCGTAACTTGAAAGTATTTCGAT
TTCTTGGCTTTATATATCTTGTGGAAAGGACGAAACACCGGGTCTTCGAGAAGACCTGTTTTAGAGCTAG
AAATAGCAAGTTAAAATAAGGCTAGTCCGTTATCAACTTGAAAAAGTGGCACCGAGTCGGTGCTTTTTTG
TTTTAGAGCTAGAAATAGCAAGTTAAAATAAGGCTAGTCCGTTTTTAGCGCGTGCGCCAATTCTGCAGAC
AAATGGCTCTAGAGGTACCCGTTACATAACTTACGGTAAATGGCCCGCCTGGCTGACCGCCCAACGACCC
CCGCCCATTGACGTCAATAGTAACGCCAATAGGGACTTTCCATTGACGTCAATGGGTGGAGTATTTACGG
TAAACTGCCCACTTGGCAGTACATCAAGTGTATCATATGCCAAGTACGCCCCCTATTGACGTCAATGACG
GTAAATGGCCCGCCTGGCATTGTGCCCAGTACATGACCTTATGGGACTTTCCTACTTGGCAGTACATCTA
CGTATTAGTCATCGCTATTACCATGGTCGAGGTGAGCCCCACGTTCTGCTTCACTCTCCCCATCTCCCCC
CCCTCCCCACCCCCAATTTTGTATTTATTTATTTTTTAATTATTTTGTGCAGCGATGGGGGCGGGGGGGG
GGGGGGGGCGCGCGCCAGGCGGGGCGGGGCGGGGCGAGGGGCGGGGCGGGGCGAGGCGGAGAGGTGCGGC
GGCAGCCAATCAGAGCGGCGCGCTCCGAAAGTTTCCTTTTATGGCGAGGCGGCGGCGGCGGCGGCCCTAT
AAAAAGCGAAGCGCGCGGCGGGCGGGAGTCGCTGCGACGCTGCCTTCGCCCCGTGCCCCGCTCCGCCGCC
GCCTCGCGCCGCCCGCCCCGGCTCTGACTGACCGCGTTACTCCCACAGGTGAGCGGGCGGGACGGCCCTT
CTCCTCCGGGCTGTAATTAGCTGAGCAAGAGGTAAGGGTTTAAGGGATGGTTGGTTGGTGGGGTATTAAT
GTTTAATTACCTGGAGCACCTGCCTGAAATCACTTTTTTTCAGGTTGGACCGGTGCCACCATGGACTATA
AGGACCACGACGGAGACTACAAGGATCATGATATTGATTACAAAGACGATGACGATAAGATGGCCCCAAA
GAAGAAGCGGAAGGTCGGTATCCACGGAGTCCCAGCAGCCGACAAGAAGTACAGCATCGGCCTGGACATC
GGCACCAACTCTGTGGGCTGGGCCGTGATCACCGACGAGTACAAGGTGCCCAGCAAGAAATTCAAGGTGC
TGGGCAACACCGACCGGCACAGCATCAAGAAGAACCTGATCGGAGCCCTGCTGTTCGACAGCGGCGAAAC
AGCCGAGGCCACCCGGCTGAAGAGAACCGCCAGAAGAAGATACACCAGACGGAAGAACCGGATCTGCTAT
CTGCAAGAGATCTTCAGCAACGAGATGGCCAAGGTGGACGACAGCTTCTTCCACAGACTGGAAGAGTCCT
TCCTGGTGGAAGAGGATAAGAAGCACGAGCGGCACCCCATCTTCGGCAACATCGTGGACGAGGTGGCCTA
CCACGAGAAGTACCCCACCATCTACCACCTGAGAAAGAAACTGGTGGACAGCACCGACAAGGCCGACCTG
CGGCTGATCTATCTGGCCCTGGCCCACATGATCAAGTTCCGGGGCCACTTCCTGATCGAGGGCGACCTGA
ACCCCGACAACAGCGACGTGGACAAGCTGTTCATCCAGCTGGTGCAGACCTACAACCAGCTGTTCGAGGA
AAACCCCATCAACGCCAGCGGCGTGGACGCCAAGGCCATCCTGTCTGCCAGACTGAGCAAGAGCAGACGG
CTGGAAAATCTGATCGCCCAGCTGCCCGGCGAGAAGAAGAATGGCCTGTTCGGAAACCTGATTGCCCTGA
GCCTGGGCCTGACCCCCAACTTCAAGAGCAACTTCGACCTGGCCGAGGATGCCAAACTGCAGCTGAGCAA
GGACACCTACGACGACGACCTGGACAACCTGCTGGCCCAGATCGGCGACCAGTACGCCGACCTGTTTCTG
GCCGCCAAGAACCTGTCCGACGCCATCCTGCTGAGCGACATCCTGAGAGTGAACACCGAGATCACCAAGG
CCCCCCTGAGCGCCTCTATGATCAAGAGATACGACGAGCACCACCAGGACCTGACCCTGCTGAAAGCTCT
CGTGCGGCAGCAGCTGCCTGAGAAGTACAAAGAGATTTTCTTCGACCAGAGCAAGAACGGCTACGCCGGC
TACATTGACGGCGGAGCCAGCCAGGAAGAGTTCTACAAGTTCATCAAGCCCATCCTGGAAAAGATGGACG
GCACCGAGGAACTGCTCGTGAAGCTGAACAGAGAGGACCTGCTGCGGAAGCAGCGGACCTTCGACAACGG
CAGCATCCCCCACCAGATCCACCTGGGAGAGCTGCACGCCATTCTGCGGCGGCAGGAAGATTTTTACCCA
TTCCTGAAGGACAACCGGGAAAAGATCGAGAAGATCCTGACCTTCCGCATCCCCTACTACGTGGGCCCTC
TGGCCAGGGGAAACAGCAGATTCGCCTGGATGACCAGAAAGAGCGAGGAAACCATCACCCCCTGGAACTT
CGAGGAAGTGGTGGACAAGGGCGCTTCCGCCCAGAGCTTCATCGAGCGGATGACCAACTTCGATAAGAAC
CTGCCCAACGAGAAGGTGCTGCCCAAGCACAGCCTGCTGTACGAGTACTTCACCGTGTATAACGAGCTGA
CCAAAGTGAAATACGTGACCGAGGGAATGAGAAAGCCCGCCTTCCTGAGCGGCGAGCAGAAAAAGGCCAT
CGTGGACCTGCTGTTCAAGACCAACCGGAAAGTGACCGTGAAGCAGCTGAAAGAGGACTACTTCAAGAAA
ATCGAGTGCTTCGACTCCGTGGAAATCTCCGGCGTGGAAGATCGGTTCAACGCCTCCCTGGGCACATACC
ACGATCTGCTGAAAATTATCAAGGACAAGGACTTCCTGGACAATGAGGAAAACGAGGACATTCTGGAAGA
TATCGTGCTGACCCTGACACTGTTTGAGGACAGAGAGATGATCGAGGAACGGCTGAAAACCTATGCCCAC
CTGTTCGACGACAAAGTGATGAAGCAGCTGAAGCGGCGGAGATACACCGGCTGGGGCAGGCTGAGCCGGA
AGCTGATCAACGGCATCCGGGACAAGCAGTCCGGCAAGACAATCCTGGATTTCCTGAAGTCCGACGGCTT
CGCCAACAGAAACTTCATGCAGCTGATCCACGACGACAGCCTGACCTTTAAAGAGGACATCCAGAAAGCC
CAGGTGTCCGGCCAGGGCGATAGCCTGCACGAGCACATTGCCAATCTGGCCGGCAGCCCCGCCATTAAGA
AGGGCATCCTGCAGACAGTGAAGGTGGTGGACGAGCTCGTGAAAGTGATGGGCCGGCACAAGCCCGAGAA
CATCGTGATCGAAATGGCCAGAGAGAACCAGACCACCCAGAAGGGACAGAAGAACAGCCGCGAGAGAATG
AAGCGGATCGAAGAGGGCATCAAAGAGCTGGGCAGCCAGATCCTGAAAGAACACCCCGTGGAAAACACCC
AGCTGCAGAACGAGAAGCTGTACCTGTACTACCTGCAGAATGGGCGGGATATGTACGTGGACCAGGAACT
GGACATCAACCGGCTGTCCGACTACGATGTGGACCATATCGTGCCTCAGAGCTTTCTGAAGGACGACTCC
ATCGACAACAAGGTGCTGACCAGAAGCGACAAGAACCGGGGCAAGAGCGACAACGTGCCCTCCGAAGAGG
TCGTGAAGAAGATGAAGAACTACTGGCGGCAGCTGCTGAACGCCAAGCTGATTACCCAGAGAAAGTTCGA
CAATCTGACCAAGGCCGAGAGAGGCGGCCTGAGCGAACTGGATAAGGCCGGCTTCATCAAGAGACAGCTG
GTGGAAACCCGGCAGATCACAAAGCACGTGGCACAGATCCTGGACTCCCGGATGAACACTAAGTACGACG
AGAATGACAAGCTGATCCGGGAAGTGAAAGTGATCACCCTGAAGTCCAAGCTGGTGTCCGATTTCCGGAA
GGATTTCCAGTTTTACAAAGTGCGCGAGATCAACAACTACCACCACGCCCACGACGCCTACCTGAACGCC
GTCGTGGGAACCGCCCTGATCAAAAAGTACCCTAAGCTGGAAAGCGAGTTCGTGTACGGCGACTACAAGG
TGTACGACGTGCGGAAGATGATCGCCAAGAGCGAGCAGGAAATCGGCAAGGCTACCGCCAAGTACTTCTT
CTACAGCAACATCATGAACTTTTTCAAGACCGAGATTACCCTGGCCAACGGCGAGATCCGGAAGCGGCCT
CTGATCGAGACAAACGGCGAAACCGGGGAGATCGTGTGGGATAAGGGCCGGGATTTTGCCACCGTGCGGA
AAGTGCTGAGCATGCCCCAAGTGAATATCGTGAAAAAGACCGAGGTGCAGACAGGCGGCTTCAGCAAAGA
GTCTATCCTGCCCAAGAGGAACAGCGATAAGCTGATCGCCAGAAAGAAGGACTGGGACCCTAAGAAGTAC
GGCGGCTTCGACAGCCCCACCGTGGCCTATTCTGTGCTGGTGGTGGCCAAAGTGGAAAAGGGCAAGTCCA
AGAAACTGAAGAGTGTGAAAGAGCTGCTGGGGATCACCATCATGGAAAGAAGCAGCTTCGAGAAGAATCC
CATCGACTTTCTGGAAGCCAAGGGCTACAAAGAAGTGAAAAAGGACCTGATCATCAAGCTGCCTAAGTAC
TCCCTGTTCGAGCTGGAAAACGGCCGGAAGAGAATGCTGGCCTCTGCCGGCGAACTGCAGAAGGGAAACG
AACTGGCCCTGCCCTCCAAATATGTGAACTTCCTGTACCTGGCCAGCCACTATGAGAAGCTGAAGGGCTC
CCCCGAGGATAATGAGCAGAAACAGCTGTTTGTGGAACAGCACAAGCACTACCTGGACGAGATCATCGAG
CAGATCAGCGAGTTCTCCAAGAGAGTGATCCTGGCCGACGCTAATCTGGACAAAGTGCTGTCCGCCTACA
ACAAGCACCGGGATAAGCCCATCAGAGAGCAGGCCGAGAATATCATCCACCTGTTTACCCTGACCAATCT
GGGAGCCCCTGCCGCCTTCAAGTACTTTGACACCACCATCGACCGGAAGAGGTACACCAGCACCAAAGAG
GTGCTGGACGCCACCCTGATCCACCAGAGCATCACCGGCCTGTACGAGACACGGATCGACCTGTCTCAGC
TGGGAGGCGACAAAAGGCCGGCGGCCACGAAAAAGGCCGGCCAGGCAAAAAAGAAAAAGTAAGAATTCCT
AGAGCTCGCTGATCAGCCTCGACTGTGCCTTCTAGTTGCCAGCCATCTGTTGTTTGCCCCTCCCCCGTGC
CTTCCTTGACCCTGGAAGGTGCCACTCCCACTGTCCTTTCCTAATAAAATGAGGAAATTGCATCGCATTG
TCTGAGTAGGTGTCATTCTATTCTGGGGGGTGGGGTGGGGCAGGACAGCAAGGGGGAGGATTGGGAAGAG
AATAGCAGGCATGCTGGGGAGCGGCCGCACACATTCCACAGAATTCCTTGAAATACATCCACAGGTACAC
CTCCAATTGACTCAAATGATGTCAATTAGTCTATCAGAAGCTTCTAAAGCCATGACATCATTTTCTGGAA
TTTTCCAAGCTGTTTAAAGGCACAGTCAACTTAGTGTATGTAAACTTCTGACCCACTGGAATTGTGATAC
AGTGAATTATAAGTGAAATAATCTGTCTGTAAACAATTGTTGGAAAAATGACTTGTGTCATGCACAAAGT
AGATGTCCTAACTGACTTGCCAAAACTATTGTTTGTTAACAAGAAATTTGTGGAGTAGTTGAAAAACGAG
TTTTAATGACTCCAACTTAAGTGTATGTAAACTTCCGACTTCAACTGTAGGGTACCGAGCTCGAATTCAC
TGGCGGCCGCAGGAACCCCTAGTGATGGAGTTGGCCACTCCCTCTCTGCGCGCTCGCTCGCTCACTGAGG
CCGGGCGACCAAAGGTCGCCCGACGCCCGGGCTTTGCCCGGGCGGCCTCAGTGAGCGAGCGAGCGCGCAG
CTGCCTGCAGGGGCGCCTGATGCGGTATTTTCTCCTTACGCATCTGTGCGGTATTTCACACCGCATA
[142 nt withheld, positions 6368-6509]
C
[141 nt withheld, positions 6511-6651]
CCTTTGACGTTGGAGTCCACGTTCTTT
[37 nt withheld, positions 6679-6715]
ACCCTATCTCGGGCTATTCTTTTGATTTATAAGGGATTTTGCCGATTTCGGCCTATTGGTTAAAAAATGA
GCTGATTTAACAAAAATTTAACGCGAATTTTAACAAAATATTAACGTTTACAATTTTATGGTGCACTCTC
AGTACAATCTGCTCTGATGCCGCATAGTTAAGCCAGCCCCGACACCCGCCAACACCCGCTGACGCGCCCT
GACGGGCTTGTCTGCTCCCGGCATCCGCTTACAGACAAGCTGTGACCGTCTCCGGGAGCTGCATGTGTCA
GAGGTTTTCACCGTCATCACCGAAACGCGCGAGACGAAAGGGCCTCGTGATACGCCTATTTTTATAGGTT
AATGTCATGATAATAATGGTTTCTTAGACGTCAGGTGGCACTTTTCGGGGAAATGTGCGCGGAACCCCTA
TTTGTTTATTTTTCTAAATACATTCAAATATGTATCCGCTCATGAGACAATAACCCTGATAAATGCTTCA
ATAATATTGAAAAAGGAAGAGTATGAGTATTCAACATTTCCGTGTCGCCCTTATTCCCTTTTTTGCGGCA
TTTTGCCTTCCTGTTTTTGCTCACCCAGAAACGCTGGTGAAAGTAAAAGATGCTGAAGATCAGTTGGGTG
CACGAGTGGGTTACATCGAACTGGATCTCAACAGCGGTAAGATCCTTGAGAGTTTTCGCCCCGAAGAACG
TTTTCCAATGATGAGCACTTTTAAAGTTCTGCTATGTGGCGCGGTATTATCCCGTATTGACGCCGGGCAA
GAGCAACTCGGTCGCCGCATACACTATTCTCAGAATGACTTGGTTGAGTACTCACCAGTCACAGAAAAGC
ATCTTACGGATGGCATGACAGTAAGAGAATTATGCAGTGCTGCCATAACCATGAGTGATAACACTGCGGC
CAACTTACTTCTGACAACGATCGGAGGACCGAAGGAGCTAACCGCTTTTTTGCACAACATGGGGGATCAT
GTAACTCGCCTTGATCGTTGGGAACCGGAGCTGAATGAAGCCATACCAAACGACGAGCGTGACACCACGA
TGCCTGTAGCAATGGCAACAACGTTGCGCAAACTATTAACTGGCGAACTACTTACTCTAGCTTCCCGGCA
ACAATTAATAGACTGGATGGAGGCGGATAAAGTTGCAGGACCACTTCTGCGCTCGGCCCTTCCGGCTGGC
TGGTTTATTGCTGATAAATCTGGAGCCGGTGAGCGTGGAAGCCGCGGTATCATTGCAGCACTGGGGCCAG
ATGGTAAGCCCTCCCGTATCGTAGTTATCTACACGACGGGGAGTCAGGCAACTATGGATGAACGAAATAG
ACAGATCGCTGAGATAGGTGCCTCACTGATTAAGCATTGGTAACTGTCAGACCAAGTTTACTCATATATA
CTTTAGATTGATTTAAAACTTCATTTTTAATTTAAAAGGATCTAGGTGAAGATCCTTTTTGATAATCTCA
TGACCAAAATCCCTTAACGTGAGTTTTCGTTCCACTGAGCGTCAGACCCCGTAGAAAAGATCAAAGGATC
TTCTTGAGATCCTTTTTTTCTGCGCGTAATCTGCTGCTTGCAAACAAAAAAACCACCGCTACCAGCGGTG
GTTTGTTTGCCGGATCAAGAGCTACCAACTCTTTTTCCGAAGGTAACTGGCTTCAGCAGAGCGCAGATAC
CAAATACTGTCCTTCTAGTGTAGCCGTAGTTAGGCCACCACTTCAAGAACTCTGTAGCACCGCCTACATA
CCTCGCTCTGCTAATCCTGTTACCAGTGGCTGCTGCCAGTGGCGATAAGTCGTGTCTTACCGGGTTGGAC
TCAAGACGATAGTTACCGGATAAGGCGCAGCGGTCGGGCTGAACGGGGGGTTCGTGCACACAGCCCAGCT
TGGAGCGAACGACCTACACCGAACTGAGATACCTACAGCGTGAGCTATGAGAAAGCGCCACGCTTCCCGA
AGGGAGAAAGGCGGACAGGTATCCGGTAAGCGGCAGGGTCGGAACAGGAGAGCGCACGAGGGAGCTTCCA
GGGGGAAACGCCTGGTATCTTTATAGTCCTGTCGGGTTTCGCCACCTCTGACTTGAGCGTCGATTTTTGT
GATGCTCGTCAGGGGGGCGGAGCCTATGGAAAAACGCCAGCAACGCGGCCTTTTTACGGTTCCTGGCCTT
TTGCTGGCCTTTTGCTCACATGTCGAGCTCGGTACCCTACAGTTGAAGTCGGAAGTTTACATACACTTAA
GTTGGAGTCATTAAAACTCGTTTTTCAACTACTCCACAAATTTCTTGTTAACAAACAATAGTTTTGGCAA
GTCAGTTAGGACATCTACTTTGTGCATGACACAAGTCATTTTTCCAACAATTGTTTACAGACAGATTATT
TCACTTATAATTCACTGTATCACAATTCCAGTGGGTCAGAAGTTTACATACACTAAGTTGACTGTGCCTT
TAAACAGCTTGGAAAATTCCAGAAAATGATGTCATGGCTTTAGAAGCTTCTGATAGACTAATTGACATCA
TTTGAGTCAATTGGAGGTGTACCTGTGGATGTATTTCAAGGCCTACATGT
Features (pLannotate 1.2.2; 19 found; start..end, strand, type, name):
      1..241     +  promoter       U6 promoter: RNA polymerase III promoter for human U6 snRNA
    268..343     +  misc_RNA       gRNA scaffold: guide RNA scaffold for the Streptococcus pyogenes CRISPR/Cas9 system
    350..393     +  misc_RNA       gRNA scaffold (fragment): guide RNA scaffold for the Streptococcus pyogenes CRISPR/Cas9 system
    440..725     +  enhancer       CMV enhancer: human cytomegalovirus immediate early enhancer; contains an 18-bp deletion relative to the standard CMV enhancer
    727..1004    +  promoter       chicken β-actin promoter: No description available
   1005..1233    +  intron         hybrid intron: hybrid between chicken β-actin (CBA) and minute virus of mice (MMV) introns (Gray et al., 2011)
   1371..2972    +  CDS            Cas9(N): N-terminal portion of Streptococcus pyogenes Cas9 (Zetsche et al., 2015)
   2973..5471    +  CDS            Cas9(C): C-terminal portion of Streptococcus pyogenes Cas9 (Zetsche et al., 2015)
   5472..5519    +  CDS            nucleoplasmin NLS: bipartite nuclear localization signal from nucleoplasmin
   5553..5664    +  polyA_signal   bGH poly(A) signal: bovine growth hormone polyadenylation signal
   6140..6158    -  misc_feature   MCS (fragment): pUC18/19 multiple cloning site
   6171..6311    +  repeat_region  AAV2 ITR: inverted terminal repeat of adeno-associated virus serotype 2 inverted
   6316..6367    -  misc_feature   bom (fragment): basis of mobility region from pBR322
   6386..6766    +  rep_origin     M13 ori (sequence partly withheld): M13 bacteriophage origin of replication; arrow indicates direction of (+) strand synthesis
   6842..6891    -  misc_feature   bom (fragment): basis of mobility region from pBR322
   6993..7028    -  CDS            rop (fragment): Rop protein, which maintains plasmids at low copy number; rop
   7123..7227    +  promoter       AmpR promoter: bla
   7228..8088    +  CDS            AmpR: β-lactamase; bla; confers resistance to ampicillin, carbenicillin, and related antibiotics
   8259..8847    +  rep_origin     ori: high-copy-number ColE1/pMB1/pBR322/pUC origin of replication
