>Addgene plasmid #177936 | CRISPR-SB | addgene full sequence | sequence record 349296 | Addgene NGS Result
GAAAATGATGTCATGGCTTTAGAAGCTTCTGATAGACTAATTGACATCATTTGAGTCAATTGGAGGTGTA
CCTGTGGATGTATTTCAAGGCCTACATGTGAGGGCCTATTTCCCATGATTCCTTCATATTTGCATATACG
ATACAAGGCTGTTAGAGAGATAATTGGAATTAATTTGACTGTAAACACAAAGATATTAGTACAAAATACG
TGACGTAGAAAGTAATAATTTCTTGGGTAGTTTGCAGTTTTAAAATTATGTTTTAAAATGGACTATCATA
TGCTTACCGTAACTTGAAAGTATTTCGATTTCTTGGCTTTATATATCTTGTGGAAAGGACGAAACACCGG
GTCTTCGAGAAGACCTGTTTTAGAGCTAGAAATAGCAAGTTAAAATAAGGCTAGTCCGTTATCAACTTGA
AAAAGTGGCACCGAGTCGGTGCTTTTTTGTTTTAGAGCTAGAAATAGCAAGTTAAAATAAGGCTAGTCCG
TTTTTAGCGCGTGCGCCAATTCTGCAGACAAATGGCTCTAGAGGTACCCGTTACATAACTTACGGTAAAT
GGCCCGCCTGGCTGACCGCCCAACGACCCCCGCCCATTGACGTCAATAGTAACGCCAATAGGGACTTTCC
ATTGACGTCAATGGGTGGAGTATTTACGGTAAACTGCCCACTTGGCAGTACATCAAGTGTATCATATGCC
AAGTACGCCCCCTATTGACGTCAATGACGGTAAATGGCCCGCCTGGCATTGTGCCCAGTACATGACCTTA
TGGGACTTTCCTACTTGGCAGTACATCTACGTATTAGTCATCGCTATTACCATGGTCGAGGTGAGCCCCA
CGTTCTGCTTCACTCTCCCCATCTCCCCCCCCTCCCCACCCCCAATTTTGTATTTATTTATTTTTTAATT
ATTTTGTGCAGCGATGGGGGCGGGGGGGGGGGGGGGGGGGGCGGGGCGGGGCGAGGCGGAGAGGTGCGGC
GGCAGCCAATCAGAGCGGCGCGCTCCGAAAGTTTCCTTTTATGGCGAGGCGGCGGCGGCGGCGGCCCTAT
AAAAAGCGAAGCGCGCGGCGGGCGGGAGTCGCTGCGCGCTGCCTTCGCCCCGTGCCCCGCTCCGCCGCCG
CCTCGCGCCGCCCGCCCCGGCTCTGACTGACCGCGTTACTCCCACAGGTGAGCGGGCGGGACGGCCCTTC
TCCTCCGGGCTGTAATTAGCTGAGCAAGAGGTAAGGGTTTAAGGGATGGTTGGTTGGTGGGGTATTAATG
TTTAATTACCTGGAGCACCTGCCTGAAATCACTTTTTTTCAGGTTGGACCGGTGCCACCATGGACTATAA
GGACCACGACGGAGACTACAAGGATCATGATATTGATTACAAAGACGATGACGATAAGATGGCCCCAAAG
AAGAAGCGGAAGGTCGGTATCCACGGAGTCCCAGCAGCCGACAAGAAGTACAGCATCGGCCTGGACATCG
GCACCAACTCTGTGGGCTGGGCCGTGATCACCGACGAGTACAAGGTGCCCAGCAAGAAATTCAAGGTGCT
GGGCAACACCGACCGGCACAGCATCAAGAAGAACCTGATCGGAGCCCTGCTGTTCGACAGCGGCGAAACA
GCCGAGGCCACCCGGCTGAAGAGAACCGCCAGAAGAAGATACACCAGACGGAAGAACCGGATCTGCTATC
TGCAAGAGATCTTCAGCAACGAGATGGCCAAGGTGGACGACAGCTTCTTCCACAGACTGGAAGAGTCCTT
CCTGGTGGAAGAGGATAAGAAGCACGAGCGGCACCCCATCTTCGGCAACATCGTGGACGAGGTGGCCTAC
CACGAGAAGTACCCCACCATCTACCACCTGAGAAAGAAACTGGTGGACAGCACCGACAAGGCCGACCTGC
GGCTGATCTATCTGGCCCTGGCCCACATGATCAAGTTCCGGGGCCACTTCCTGATCGAGGGCGACCTGAA
CCCCGACAACAGCGACGTGGACAAGCTGTTCATCCAGCTGGTGCAGACCTACAACCAGCTGTTCGAGGAA
AACCCCATCAACGCCAGCGGCGTGGACGCCAAGGCCATCCTGTCTGCCAGACTGAGCAAGAGCAGACGGC
TGGAAAATCTGATCGCCCAGCTGCCCGGCGAGAAGAAGAATGGCCTGTTCGGAAACCTGATTGCCCTGAG
CCTGGGCCTGACCCCCAACTTCAAGAGCAACTTCGACCTGGCCGAGGATGCCAAACTGCAGCTGAGCAAG
GACACCTACGACGACGACCTGGACAACCTGCTGGCCCAGATCGGCGACCAGTACGCCGACCTGTTTCTGG
CCGCCAAGAACCTGTCCGACGCCATCCTGCTGAGCGACATCCTGAGAGTGAACACCGAGATCACCAAGGC
CCCCCTGAGCGCCTCTATGATCAAGAGATACGACGAGCACCACCAGGACCTGACCCTGCTGAAAGCTCTC
GTGCGGCAGCAGCTGCCTGAGAAGTACAAAGAGATTTTCTTCGACCAGAGCAAGAACGGCTACGCCGGCT
ACATTGACGGCGGAGCCAGCCAGGAAGAGTTCTACAAGTTCATCAAGCCCATCCTGGAAAAGATGGACGG
CACCGAGGAACTGCTCGTGAAGCTGAACAGAGAGGACCTGCTGCGGAAGCAGCGGACCTTCGACAACGGC
AGCATCCCCCACCAGATCCACCTGGGAGAGCTGCACGCCATTCTGCGGCGGCAGGAAGATTTTTACCCAT
TCCTGAAGGACAACCGGGAAAAGATCGAGAAGATCCTGACCTTCCGCATCCCCTACTACGTGGGCCCTCT
GGCCAGGGGAAACAGCAGATTCGCCTGGATGACCAGAAAGAGCGAGGAAACCATCACCCCCTGGAACTTC
GAGGAAGTGGTGGACAAGGGCGCTTCCGCCCAGAGCTTCATCGAGCGGATGACCAACTTCGATAAGAACC
TGCCCAACGAGAAGGTGCTGCCCAAGCACAGCCTGCTGTACGAGTACTTCACCGTGTATAACGAGCTGAC
CAAAGTGAAATACGTGACCGAGGGAATGAGAAAGCCCGCCTTCCTGAGCGGCGAGCAGAAAAAGGCCATC
GTGGACCTGCTGTTCAAGACCAACCGGAAAGTGACCGTGAAGCAGCTGAAAGAGGACTACTTCAAGAAAA
TCGAGTGCTTCGACTCCGTGGAAATCTCCGGCGTGGAAGATCGGTTCAACGCCTCCCTGGGCACATACCA
CGATCTGCTGAAAATTATCAAGGACAAGGACTTCCTGGACAATGAGGAAAACGAGGACATTCTGGAAGAT
ATCGTGCTGACCCTGACACTGTTTGAGGACAGAGAGATGATCGAGGAACGGCTGAAAACCTATGCCCACC
TGTTCGACGACAAAGTGATGAAGCAGCTGAAGCGGCGGAGATACACCGGCTGGGGCAGGCTGAGCCGGAA
GCTGATCAACGGCATCCGGGACAAGCAGTCCGGCAAGACAATCCTGGATTTCCTGAAGTCCGACGGCTTC
GCCAACAGAAACTTCATGCAGCTGATCCACGACGACAGCCTGACCTTTAAAGAGGACATCCAGAAAGCCC
AGGTGTCCGGCCAGGGCGATAGCCTGCACGAGCACATTGCCAATCTGGCCGGCAGCCCCGCCATTAAGAA
GGGCATCCTGCAGACAGTGAAGGTGGTGGACGAGCTCGTGAAAGTGATGGGCCGGCACAAGCCCGAGAAC
ATCGTGATCGAAATGGCCAGAGAGAACCAGACCACCCAGAAGGGACAGAAGAACAGCCGCGAGAGAATGA
AGCGGATCGAAGAGGGCATCAAAGAGCTGGGCAGCCAGATCCTGAAAGAACACCCCGTGGAAAACACCCA
GCTGCAGAACGAGAAGCTGTACCTGTACTACCTGCAGAATGGGCGGGATATGTACGTGGACCAGGAACTG
GACATCAACCGGCTGTCCGACTACGATGTGGACCATATCGTGCCTCAGAGCTTTCTGAAGGACGACTCCA
TCGACAACAAGGTGCTGACCAGAAGCGACAAGAACCGGGGCAAGAGCGACAACGTGCCCTCCGAAGAGGT
CGTGAAGAAGATGAAGAACTACTGGCGGCAGCTGCTGAACGCCAAGCTGATTACCCAGAGAAAGTTCGAC
AATCTGACCAAGGCCGAGAGAGGCGGCCTGAGCGAACTGGATAAGGCCGGCTTCATCAAGAGACAGCTGG
TGGAAACCCGGCAGATCACAAAGCACGTGGCACAGATCCTGGACTCCCGGATGAACACTAAGTACGACGA
GAATGACAAGCTGATCCGGGAAGTGAAAGTGATCACCCTGAAGTCCAAGCTGGTGTCCGATTTCCGGAAG
GATTTCCAGTTTTACAAAGTGCGCGAGATCAACAACTACCACCACGCCCACGACGCCTACCTGAACGCCG
TCGTGGGAACCGCCCTGATCAAAAAGTACCCTAAGCTGGAAAGCGAGTTCGTGTACGGCGACTACAAGGT
GTACGACGTGCGGAAGATGATCGCCAAGAGCGAGCAGGAAATCGGCAAGGCTACCGCCAAGTACTTCTTC
TACAGCAACATCATGAACTTTTTCAAGACCGAGATTACCCTGGCCAACGGCGAGATCCGGAAGCGGCCTC
TGATCGAGACAAACGGCGAAACCGGGGAGATCGTGTGGGATAAGGGCCGGGATTTTGCCACCGTGCGGAA
AGTGCTGAGCATGCCCCAAGTGAATATCGTGAAAAAGACCGAGGTGCAGACAGGCGGCTTCAGCAAAGAG
TCTATCCTGCCCAAGAGGAACAGCGATAAGCTGATCGCCAGAAAGAAGGACTGGGACCCTAAGAAGTACG
GCGGCTTCGACAGCCCCACCGTGGCCTATTCTGTGCTGGTGGTGGCCAAAGTGGAAAAGGGCAAGTCCAA
GAAACTGAAGAGTGTGAAAGAGCTGCTGGGGATCACCATCATGGAAAGAAGCAGCTTCGAGAAGAATCCC
ATCGACTTTCTGGAAGCCAAGGGCTACAAAGAAGTGAAAAAGGACCTGATCATCAAGCTGCCTAAGTACT
CCCTGTTCGAGCTGGAAAACGGCCGGAAGAGAATGCTGGCCTCTGCCGGCGAACTGCAGAAGGGAAACGA
ACTGGCCCTGCCCTCCAAATATGTGAACTTCCTGTACCTGGCCAGCCACTATGAGAAGCTGAAGGGCTCC
CCCGAGGATAATGAGCAGAAACAGCTGTTTGTGGAACAGCACAAGCACTACCTGGACGAGATCATCGAGC
AGATCAGCGAGTTCTCCAAGAGAGTGATCCTGGCCGACGCTAATCTGGACAAAGTGCTGTCCGCCTACAA
CAAGCACCGGGATAAGCCCATCAGAGAGCAGGCCGAGAATATCATCCACCTGTTTACCCTGACCAATCTG
GGAGCCCCTGCCGCCTTCAAGTACTTTGACACCACCATCGACCGGAAGAGGTACACCAGCACCAAAGAGG
TGCTGGACGCCACCCTGATCCACCAGAGCATCACCGGCCTGTACGAGACACGGATCGACCTGTCTCAGCT
GGGAGGCGACAAAAGGCCGGCGGCCACGAAAAAGGCCGGCCAGGCAAAAAAGAAAAAGTAAGAATTCCTA
GAGCTCGCTGATCAGCCTCGACTGTGCCTTCTAGTTGCCAGCCATCTGTTGTTTGCCCCTCCCCCGTGCC
TTCCTTGACCCTGGAAGGTGCCACTCCCACTGTCCTTTCCTAATAAAATGAGGAAATTGCATCGCATTGT
CTGAGTAGGTGTCATTCTATTCTGGGGGGTGGGGTGGGGCAGGACAGCAAGGGGGAGGATTGGGAAGAGA
ATAGCAGGCATGCTGGGGAGCGGCCGCACACATTCCACAGAATTCCTTGAAATACATCCACAGGTACACC
TCCAATTGACTCAAATGATGTCAATTAGTCTATCAGAAGCTTCTAAAGCCATGACATCATTTTCTGGAAT
TTTCCAAGCTGTTTAAAGGCACAGTCAACTTAGTGTATGTAAACTTCTGACCCACTGGAATTGTGATACA
GTGAATTATAAGTGAAATAATCTGTCTGTAAACAATTGTTGGAAAAATGACTTGTGTCATGCACAAAGTA
GATGTCCTAACTGACTTGCCAAAACTATTGTTTGTTAACAAGAAATTTGTGGAGTAGTTGAAAAACGAGT
TTTAATGACTCCAACTTAAGTGTATGTAAACTTCCGACTTCAACTGTAGGGTACCGAGCTCGAATTCACT
GGCGGCCGCAGGAACCCCTAGTGATGGAGTTGGCCACTCCCTCTCTGCGCGCTCGCTCGCTCACTGAGGC
CGGGCGACCAAAGGTCGCCCGACGCCCGGGCTTTGCCCGGGCGGCCTCAGTGAGCGAGCGAGCGCGCAGC
TGCCTGCAGGGGCGCCTGATGCGGTATTTTCTCCTTACGCATCTGTGCGGTATTTCACACCGCATA
[95 nt withheld, positions 6437-6531]
T
[46 nt withheld, positions 6533-6578]
C
[141 nt withheld, positions 6580-6720]
CCTTTGACGTTGGAGTCCACGTTCTTT
[37 nt withheld, positions 6748-6784]
ACTCTATCTCGGGCTATTCTTTTGATTTATAAGGGATTTTGCCGATTTCGGTCTATTGGTTAAAAAATGA
GCTGATTTAACAAAAATTTAACGCGAATTTTAACAAAATATTAACGTTTACAATTTTATGGTGCACTCTC
AGTACAATCTGCTCTGATGCCGCATAGTTAAGCCAGCCCCGACACCCGCCAACACCCGCTGACGCGCCCT
GACGGGCTTGTCTGCTCCCGGCATCCGCTTACAGACAAGCTGTGACCGTCTCCGGGAGCTGCATGTGTCA
GAGGTTTTCACCGTCATCACCGAAACGCGCGAGACGAAAGGGCCTCGTGATACGCCTATTTTTATAGGTT
AATGTCATGATAATAATGGTTTCTTAGACGTCAGGTGGCACTTTTCGGGGAAATGTGCGCGGAACCCCTA
TTTGTTTATTTTTCTAAATACATTCAAATATGTATCCGCTCATGAGACAATAACCCTGATAAATGCTTCA
ATAATATTGAAAAAGGAAGAGTATGAGTATTCAACATTTCCGTGTCGCCCTTATTCCCTTTTTTGCGGCA
TTTTGCCTTCCTGTTTTTGCTCACCCAGAAACGCTGGTGAAAGTAAAAGATGCTGAAGATCAGTTGGGTG
CACGAGTGGGTTACATCGAACTGGATCTCAACAGCGGTAAGATCCTTGAGAGTTTTCGCCCCGAAGAACG
TTTTCCAATGATGAGCACTTTTAAAGTTCTGCTATGTGGCGCGGTATTATCCCGTATTGACGCCGGGCAA
GAGCAACTCGGTCGCCGCATACACTATTCTCAGAATGACTTGGTTGAGTACTCACCAGTCACAGAAAAGC
ATCTTACGGATGGCATGACAGTAAGAGAATTATGCAGTGCTGCCATAACCATGAGTGATAACACTGCGGC
CAACTTACTTCTGACAACGATCGGAGGACCGAAGGAGCTAACCGCTTTTTTGCACAACATGGGGGATCAT
GTAACTCGCCTTGATCGTTGGGAACCGGAGCTGAATGAAGCCATACCAAACGACGAGCGTGACACCACGA
TGCCTGTAGCAATGGCAACAACGTTGCGCAAACTATTAACTGGCGAACTACTTACTCTAGCTTCCCGGCA
ACAATTAATAGACTGGATGGAGGCGGATAAAGTTGCAGGACCACTTCTGCGCTCGGCCCTTCCGGCTGGC
TGGTTTATTGCTGATAAATCTGGAGCCGGTGAGCGTGGAAGCCGCGGTATCATTGCAGCACTGGGGCCAG
ATGGTAAGCCCTCCCGTATCGTAGTTATCTACACGACGGGGAGTCAGGCAACTATGGATGAACGAAATAG
ACAGATCGCTGAGATAGGTGCCTCACTGATTAAGCATTGGTAACTGTCAGACCAAGTTTACTCATATATA
CTTTAGATTGATTTAAAACTTCATTTTTAATTTAAAAGGATCTAGGTGAAGATCCTTTTTGATAATCTCA
TGACCAAAATCCCTTAACGTGAGTTTTCGTTCCACTGAGCGTCAGACCCCGTAGAAAAGATCAAAGGATC
TTCTTGAGATCCTTTTTTTCTGCGCGTAATCTGCTGCTTGCAAACAAAAAAACCACCGCTACCAGCGGTG
GTTTGTTTGCCGGATCAAGAGCTACCAACTCTTTTTCCGAAGGTAACTGGCTTCAGCAGAGCGCAGATAC
CAAATACTGTTCTTCTAGTGTAGCCGTAGTTAGGCCACCACTTCAAGAACTCTGTAGCACCGCCTACATA
CCTCGCTCTGCTAATCCTGTTACCAGTGGCTGCTGCCAGTGGCGATAAGTCGTGTCTTACCGGGTTGGAC
TCAAGACGATAGTTACCGGATAAGGCGCAGCGGTCGGGCTGAACGGGGGGTTCGTGCACACAGCCCAGCT
TGGAGCGAACGACCTACACCGAACTGAGATACCTACAGCGTGAGCTATGAGAAAGCGCCACGCTTCCCGA
AGGGAGAAAGGCGGACAGGTATCCGGTAAGCGGCAGGGTCGGAACAGGAGAGCGCACGAGGGAGCTTCCA
GGGGGAAACGCCTGGTATCTTTATAGTCCTGTCGGGTTTCGCCACCTCTGACTTGAGCGTCGATTTTTGT
GATGCTCGTCAGGGGGGCGGAGCCTATGGAAAAACGCCAGCAACGCGGCCTTTTTACGGTTCCTGGCCTT
TTGCTGGCCTTTTGCTCACATGTCGAGCTCGGTACCCTACAGTTGAAGTCGGAAGTTTACATACACTTAA
GTTGGAGTCATTAAAACTCGTTTTTCAACTACTCCACAAATTTCTTGTTAACAAACAATAGTTTTGGCAA
GTCAGTTAGGACATCTACTTTGTGCATGACACAAGTCATTTTTCCAACAATTGTTTACAGACAGATTATT
TCACTTATAATTCACTGTATCACAATTCCAGTGGGTCAGAAGTTTACATACACTAAGTTGACTGTGCCTT
TAAACAGCTTGGAAAATTCCA
Features (pLannotate 1.2.2; 19 found; start..end, strand, type, name):
    100..340     +  promoter       U6 promoter: RNA polymerase III promoter for human U6 snRNA
    367..442     +  misc_RNA       gRNA scaffold: guide RNA scaffold for the Streptococcus pyogenes CRISPR/Cas9 system
    449..492     +  misc_RNA       gRNA scaffold (fragment): guide RNA scaffold for the Streptococcus pyogenes CRISPR/Cas9 system
    539..824     +  enhancer       CMV enhancer: human cytomegalovirus immediate early enhancer; contains an 18-bp deletion relative to the standard CMV enhancer
    826..1074    +  promoter       chicken β-actin promoter: contains a 21-bp deletion relative to the standard chicken β-actin promoter
   1075..1302    +  intron         hybrid intron: hybrid between chicken β-actin (CBA) and minute virus of mice (MMV) introns (Gray et al., 2011)
   1440..3041    +  CDS            Cas9(N): N-terminal portion of Streptococcus pyogenes Cas9 (Zetsche et al., 2015)
   3042..5540    +  CDS            Cas9(C): C-terminal portion of Streptococcus pyogenes Cas9 (Zetsche et al., 2015)
   5541..5588    +  CDS            nucleoplasmin NLS: bipartite nuclear localization signal from nucleoplasmin
   5622..5733    +  polyA_signal   bGH poly(A) signal: bovine growth hormone polyadenylation signal
   6209..6227    -  misc_feature   MCS (fragment): pUC18/19 multiple cloning site
   6240..6380    +  repeat_region  AAV2 ITR: inverted terminal repeat of adeno-associated virus serotype 2 inverted
   6385..6436    -  misc_feature   bom (fragment): basis of mobility region from pBR322
   6455..6910    +  rep_origin     f1 ori (sequence partly withheld): f1 bacteriophage origin of replication; arrow indicates direction of (+) strand synthesis
   6911..6960    -  misc_feature   bom (fragment): basis of mobility region from pBR322
   7062..7097    -  CDS            rop (fragment): Rop protein, which maintains plasmids at low copy number; rop
   7192..7296    +  promoter       AmpR promoter: bla
   7297..8157    +  CDS            AmpR: β-lactamase; bla; confers resistance to ampicillin, carbenicillin, and related antibiotics
   8328..8916    +  rep_origin     ori: high-copy-number ColE1/pMB1/pBR322/pUC origin of replication
