[The description below was written by a language model from this plasmid's Addgene catalogue record and pLannotate feature annotations shown in this document.]
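Description:
CRISPR-SB is a px330-derived mammalian expression plasmid that combines an all-in-one SpCas9/sgRNA system with Sleeping Beauty transposon delivery. It is deposited as an empty backbone, so no targeting spacer is present. In bacteria it replicates from a high-copy ColE1/pUC origin and is selected with ampicillin through the β-lactamase gene. An f1/M13 phage origin and a single AAV2 ITR are also annotated, and both appear to be leftovers from the parental px330 backbone.

The payload consists of two expression units. A human U6 RNA polymerase III promoter sits upstream of the Streptococcus pyogenes guide RNA scaffold, leaving a short gap between promoter and scaffold where a user-supplied spacer would go. A second, partial scaffold match lies just downstream. Next, a hybrid promoter made of the CMV enhancer, the chicken β-actin promoter and a hybrid CBA/MVM intron drives SpCas9. The annotation splits Cas9 into contiguous N- and C-terminal portions that together form the full coding sequence. Cas9 is followed by a nucleoplasmin nuclear localisation signal and a bGH polyadenylation signal.

According to the catalogue entry, the cassette integrates into the host genome when Sleeping Beauty transposase is co-delivered. However, the transposon inverted repeats are not called in either feature table. They presumably lie in the unannotated stretches, but the record does not state their positions. The depositor and sequencing-derived records differ by about 30 nt, with part of the difference in the β-actin promoter region, and otherwise show the same architecture. The associated publication describes somatic genome engineering and cancer modelling in the mouse pancreas and liver, which fits stable in vivo delivery of Cas9 and guide RNAs.
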