Addgene plasmid #177936: CRISPR-SB
Purpose: (Empty Backbone) Expresses SpCas9 and sgRNA. Can be integrated into the genome upon co-delivery of Sleeping Beauty transposase.
Depositing lab: Roland Rad. Depositing organization: Klinikum der Technischen Universität München (TUM Klinikum). Publication: CRISPR somatic genome engineering and cancer modeling in the mouse pancreas and liver. Kaltenbacher T, Loprich J, Maresch R, Weber J, Muller S, Oellinger R, Gross N, Griger J, de Andrade Kratzig N, Avramopoulos P, Ramanujam D, Brummer S, Widholz SA, Barthel S, Falcomata C, Pfaus A, Alnatsha A, Mayerle J, Schmidt-Supprian M, Reichert M, Schneider G, Ehmer U, Braun CJ, Saur D, Engelhardt S, Rad R. Nat Protoc. 2022 Apr;17(4):1142-1188. doi: 10.1038/s41596-021-00677-0. Epub 2022 Mar 14. PubMed 35288718.
Backbone
  Vector backbone: px330
  Vector type: Mammalian Expression, CRISPR ; Transposon
  Promoter: U6
Growth in bacteria
  Bacterial resistance: Ampicillin, 100 μg/mL
  Growth temperature: 37°C
  Growth strain: NEB Stable
  Copy number: High Copy
Gene/Insert
  Cloning method: Gateway Cloning
  Sequencing primers: 5′ ACTATCATATGCTTACCGTAAC
Terms and licenses: Academic/Nonprofit Terms; Industry Terms: Not Available to Industry
How to cite: CRISPR-SB was a gift from Roland Rad (Addgene plasmid # 177936 ; http://n2t.net/addgene:177936 ; RRID:Addgene_177936)
